Addgene plasmid #211829: pKESaPar
Purpose: Low copy number protein expression plasmid, suitable for electroporation in C. necator. Containes eGFP as model protein and a RP4 partitioning system to increase segregational stability.
Depositing lab: Anita Emmerstorfer-Augustin. Depositing organization: Technische Universitaet Graz. Publication: CO(2)-based production of phytase from highly stable expression plasmids in Cupriavidus necator H16. Arhar S, Rauter T, Stolterfoht-Stock H, Lambauer V, Kratzer R, Winkler M, Karava M, Kourist R, Emmerstorfer-Augustin A. Microb Cell Fact. 2024 Jan 3;23(1):9. doi: 10.1186/s12934-023-02280-2. PubMed 38172920.
Backbone
  Vector backbone: pKSaPar
  Backbone size w/o insert (bp): 5209
  Total vector size (bp): 5929
  Vector type: Bacterial Expression
Growth in bacteria
  Bacterial resistance: Kanamycin, 50 μg/mL
  Growth temperature: 37°C
  Growth strain: DH5alpha
  Growth instructions: 200 µg/mL Kanamycin for C. necator
  Copy number: Low Copy
Gene/Insert
  Gene/Insert name: eGFP
  Species: Synthetic
  Insert size (bp): 720
  Promoter: T5
  Cloning method: Gibson Cloning
  Sequencing primers: 5′ AGGGCTGACCGCGTCAGAC
Terms and licenses: Academic/Nonprofit Terms; Industry Terms: Not Available to Industry
How to cite: pKESaPar was a gift from Anita Emmerstorfer-Augustin (Addgene plasmid # 211829 ; http://n2t.net/addgene:211829 ; RRID:Addgene_211829)
