[The description below was written by a language model from this plasmid's Addgene catalogue record and pLannotate feature annotations shown in this document.]
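Description:
pKESaPar is a low-copy bacterial expression plasmid built on the pKSaPar backbone and designed for protein production in Cupriavidus necator, into which it can be introduced by electroporation; it is also maintained in standard E. coli cloning strains. Replication depends on the origin of plasmid pSa together with its cognate RepA replication protein. Selection is by kanamycin, through an aph(3')-Ia aminoglycoside phosphotransferase gene preceded by a fragment of the bla (AmpR) promoter.

The expression cassette places EGFP, used here as a model protein, under the bacteriophage T5 promoter, which carries an embedded lac operator. A short remnant of a pUC-type multiple cloning site and the strong ribosome binding site from phage T7 gene 10 sit between the promoter and the coding sequence. Downstream lies a segment of the E. coli rrnB region, comprising 5S rRNA sequence and the T1 (partial) and T2 terminators, which stops transcription from running into the rest of the plasmid.

The distinguishing feature is the RP4/RK2 partitioning region, included to improve segregational stability. The annotation shows parA and parB on one strand and the divergently oriented parDE operon on the other. ParD and ParE form a type II toxin-antitoxin pair in which the ParE gyrase toxin is neutralised by ParD, so that cells losing the plasmid are killed or growth-arrested. This supports stable plasmid maintenance, and the associated publication concerns CO2-based protein production from such stable plasmids in C. necator H16. The catalogue lists a total size of 5,929 bp, whereas the annotated sequence record is 6,890 nt; the record does not explain this difference.
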