Features (pLannotate 1.2.2; 15 found; start..end, strand, type, name):
     11..55      +  promoter       T5 promoter: bacteriophage T5 promoter for E. coli RNA polymerase, with embedded lac operator
     56..88      +  misc_feature   MCS (fragment): pUC18/19 multiple cloning site
     95..117     +  RBS            RBS: efficient ribosome binding site from bacteriophage T7 gene 10 (Olins and Rangwala, 1989)
    125..844     +  CDS            EGFP: the original enhanced GFP (Yang et al., 1996) mammalian codon-optimized
    934..1049    +  ncRNA          5S rRNA: Accession: RF00001 - 5S ribosomal RNA
   1062..1126    +  terminator     rrnB T1 terminator (fragment): Escherichia coli rrnB; transcription terminator T1 from the E. coli rrnB gene
   1218..1245    +  terminator     rrnB T2 terminator: transcription terminator T2 from the E. coli rrnB gene
   1264..1308    +  promoter       AmpR promoter (fragment): bla
   1354..2169    +  CDS            KanR: aminoglycoside phosphotransferase; aph(3')-Ia; confers resistance to kanamycin in bacteria or G418 (Geneticin®) in eukaryotes
   2367..2802    -  rep_origin     pSa ori: origin of replication from bacterial plasmid pSa
   2839..3810    -  CDS            RepA: replication protein of plasmid pSa; repA
   4687..5343    -  CDS            parA: PARA4_ECOLX - Protein inferred from homology: Swiss-Prot protein existence level 3. Involved in plasmid partition. From Escherichia coli.
   5307..6149    -  CDS            parB: PARB4_ECOLX - Protein predicted: Swiss-Prot protein existence level 4. Involved in plasmid partition. From Escherichia coli.
   6278..6526    +  CDS            parD: PARD_ECOLX - Experimental evidence at protein level: Swiss-Prot protein existence level 1. Antitoxin component of a type II toxin-antitoxin (TA) system involved in plasmid partition. Inhibits the anti-DNA gyrase activity of toxin ParE; reverses and restores gyrase catalytic activity in vitro. The parDE operon alone is capable of stabilizing an RK2-derived minireplicon under defined growth conditions in several different Gram- negative bacteria. It does so by the post-segregational killing (PSK) of plasmid-free cells, also referred to as a plasmid addiction system. Binds its own promoter, autor
   6526..6834    +  CDS            parE: PARE_ECOLX - Experimental evidence at protein level: Swiss-Prot protein existence level 1. Toxin component of a type II toxin-antitoxin (TA) system involved in plasmid partition. Acts by inhibiting DNA gyrase, converting supercoiled plasmid DNA into a singly cleaved linear form in an ATP-dependent fashion. To do so it probably interacts with one of the gyrase subunits. Gyrase inhibition is prevented by antitoxin ParD, and is reversed in vitro by incubation with ParD. In cells that have lost the plasmid filamentation and growth inhibition occur; this is suppressed when ParD is supplied in trans
>Addgene plasmid #211829 | pKESaPar | addgene full sequence | sequence record 422517 | Addgene NGS Result
GGCCGCCAAATCATAAAAAATTTATTTGCTTTGTGAGCGGATAACAATTATAATAGAATTCGAGCTCGGT
ACCCGGGGATCCTCTAGAAATAATTTTGTTTAACTTTAAGAAGGAGATATACATATGGTGAGCAAGGGCG
AGGAGCTGTTCACCGGGGTGGTGCCCATCCTGGTCGAGCTGGACGGCGACGTAAACGGCCACAAGTTCAG
CGTGTCCGGCGAGGGCGAGGGCGATGCCACCTACGGCAAGCTGACCCTGAAGTTCATCTGCACCACCGGC
AAGCTGCCCGTGCCCTGGCCCACCCTCGTGACCACCCTGACCTACGGCGTGCAGTGCTTCAGCCGCTACC
CCGACCACATGAAGCAGCACGACTTCTTCAAGTCCGCCATGCCCGAAGGCTACGTCCAGGAGCGCACCAT
CTTCTTCAAGGACGACGGCAACTACAAGACCCGCGCCGAGGTGAAGTTCGAGGGCGACACCCTGGTGAAC
CGCATCGAGCTGAAGGGCATCGACTTCAAGGAGGACGGCAACATCCTGGGGCACAAGCTGGAGTACAACT
ACAACAGCCACAACGTCTATATCATGGCCGACAAGCAGAAGAACGGCATCAAGGTGAACTTCAAGATCCG
CCACAACATCGAGGACGGCAGCGTGCAGCTCGCCGACCACTACCAGCAGAACACCCCCATCGGCGACGGC
CCCGTGCTGCTGCCCGACAACCACTACCTGAGCACCCAGTCCGCCCTGAGCAAAGACCCCAACGAGAAGC
GCGATCACATGGTCCTGCTGGAGTTCGTGACCGCCGCCGGGATCACTCTCGGCATGGACGAGCTGTACAA
GTAAAAGCTTGGCTGTTTTGGCGGATGAGAGAAGATTTTCAGCCTGATACAGATTAAATCAGAACGCAGA
AGCGGTCTGATAAAACAGAATTTGCCTGGCGGCAGTAGCGCGGTGGTCCCACCTGACCCCATGCCGAACT
CAGAAGTGAAACGCCGTAGCGCCGATGGTAGTGTGGGGTCTCCCCATGCGAGAGTAGGGAACTGCCAGGC
ATCAAATAAAACGAAAGACTGGGCCTTTCGTTTTATCTGTTGTTTGTCGGTGAACGCTCTCCTGAGTAGG
ACAAATCCGCCGGGAGCGGATTTGAACGTTGCGAAGCAACGGCCCGGAGGGTGGCGGGCAGGACGCCCGC
CATAAACTGCCAGGCATCAAATTAAGCAGAAGGCCATCCTGACGGATGGCCTTTTTGCGTTTCTACAAAC
TCTTTTGTTTATTTTTCTAAATACATTCAAATATGTATCCGCTCATGAACAATAAAACTGTCTGCTTACA
TAAACAGTAATACAAGGGGTGTTATGAGCCATATTCAACGGGAAACGTCTTGCTCTAGGCCGCGATTAAA
TTCCAACATGGATGCTGATTTATATGGGTATAAATGGGCTCGCGATAATGTCGGGCAATCAGGTGCGACA
ATCTATCGATTGTATGGGAAGCCCGATGCGCCAGAGTTGTTTCTGAAACATGGCAAAGGTAGCGTTGCCA
ATGATGTTACAGATGAGATGGTCAGACTAAACTGGCTGACGGAATTTATGCCTCTTCCGACCATCAAGCA
TTTTATCCGTACTCCTGATGATGCATGGTTACTCACCACTGCGATCCCCGGGAAAACAGCATTCCAGGTA
TTAGAAGAATATCCTGATTCAGGTGAAAATATTGTTGATGCGCTGGCAGTGTTCCTGCGCCGGTTGCATT
CGATTCCTGTTTGTAATTGTCCTTTTAACAGCGATCGCGTATTTCGTCTCGCTCAGGCGCAATCACGAAT
GAATAACGGTTTGGTTGATGCGAGTGATTTTGATGACGAGCGTAATGGCTGGCCTGTTGAACAAGTCTGG
AAAGAAATGCATAAACTTTTGCCATTCTCACCGGATTCAGTCGTCACTCATGGTGATTTCTCACTTGATA
ACCTTATTTTTGACGAGGGGAAATTAATAGGTTGTATTGATGTTGGACGAGTCGGAATCGCAGACCGATA
CCAGGATCTTGCCATCCTATGGAACTGCCTCGGTGAGTTTTCTCCTTCATTACAGAAACGGCTTTTTCAA
AAATATGGTATTGATAATCCTGATATGAATAAATTGCAGTTTCATTTGATGCTCGATGAGTTTTTCTAAG
AATTAATTCATGACCAAAATCCCTTAACGTGAGTTTTCGTTCCACTGAGCGTCAGACACTAGTGCTACTT
TCCGAACGACTCCTGCGTTGATCGGAAATCCAGAAGCCCGAGAGGTTGCCGCCTTTCGGGCTTTTTCTTT
TTCAAAAAAAAAAATTTATAAAACGATCTGTTGCGGCCGCCGGGTTGTGGGCAAAGGCGCTCGACGGTGG
GCAACCGCTTGCGGTTGTCCACGGGCGGAGCCGGTGCGCGTAGCGCATTGTCCACAAGCCAAGGGCGACC
AATAATTGATATATATATTCATAATTGAAAAGCTAATTGAACATACTACTTGCTGTAACTACTTGCCGGA
GCGAGGGGTGTTTGCAAGCTGTTGATCTGAAAGGGCTATTAGCGTTCTCACGTGCCTTTTTGATTAGCGA
TTTCACGTGACCTTATTAGCGATTTCACGTACTCCGATTAGCGATTTCACGTACCCTGATTAGCGATTTC
ACGTGGATAGTTTTTGGAGCGGGCCGGAAAGCCCCGTGAATCAAGGCTTTGCGGGGCATTAGCGGTTTCA
CGTGGATAACTACCCTCTATCCACAGGCTTCCGGGGATAAAAAAGCCCGCTCGACGGCGGGCTGTTGGAT
GGGAAGGCTTGACCAAGCCAAGCGTAGCGTTGGCCTGGTCAAGTCGGAGGGGGGCCGATGCGAGCGCCCT
TGCCGGGTGCGCGGGTGACATGCAGGCGTGTGGATTTGATGCGCAGGCATTCGCCGTCATCTTCGATGCA
GTCGCTTGCCTCGGGATAGACAATCAACACTTCGCGTAGGCGCTTTTTGAAGTTGTATTTGAAGCTGGCG
AGTGCTGCCCGCTCTGCCCGCTCTCGGGCCTTATCGTCCAGTTCGGGCGAGTTGCGTGCGCGGCTGCCAT
AGGATGAGCCGAATTGCGCTTGCAGGGCGACCCAAGGGATTTGCACGAAGGGGCGGCCCTTGGCCCGCAA
CAGGAACACGCGATAGGTCAGCCACGTGTAAATGTCCATCGCAAGCGGAGACTGCCGCAAGGCATGCAGG
TAGTCGATTCGGATAGGAACCGGTGAGCGGGTGACTTCCTCGAAGAAATCGCCTGTGAGGGTGAGGGTGC
TATCCCATAGCGCCCGATCTTCTGGCCGCTTGGGATTCCAGAATAGAAAAGCGCGCTTGGCAATGACGAC
GTTCTCAATGCCGAAGTCATTGCCTTGCTCGCCGGCAAGCGAAATCATGGATGAAAACAGGCGTTGCGCC
TGATTGCGAAGGGTGGCCGTGTAACGGCCATCGGTGTGCATTCCGAGCCTTTGTAGAAATTCCGATTGCG
ACCGGCCAAGGTTCAACACGGGGTCTTTCGTTCGCACGGCCTCGGTGCATATCCAAGCAAGCAAGGTGCG
CGGCATAGAACCGTAGGGCAGGCCGATGCTCGGCTTGCCCATGATCGACAAGGTGACGATGCCATTGGTG
CGCTCAAAGTTGCTGGTCTTGGGGTCGGTGTGGGGCATGGTCGCTTGCACAAGGCAACGGGCCATGTAGC
CGACTAAGCCAGCTTCGCGGGCATCCTCCATTTCGAGCGCGAGGCTCGTCTTGATGATCTCGTTGATACG
ATGGCCGGGGGCTTTGTTGTTCTTAGGCATGTTGTTCCCTCCCCGGCATGGTGATGGTTGGTCTAGTGTT
TGTGGGTTTGATGTTCCGGCGTTTGATGAACAGGCGCAAGGTGTGAGGGCTGACGCCTAACAACTCGGCT
GCGCGACTTTGCGGCAAGCCAAGGTTCACGTATGCCTGTACTTCATCAATACGGCTGTCCAGCTTCAAGG
CGCTCGATTTGCTGCCCTTGGGTCGCCCGAGCGTCTTGCCGCGCTCTCTGGCGACTTGTAGCGCCTCGGT
GGTACGTGCCTGAATGAAATGCCGCTCGATCTGTGCAGCCAAGCCAAGCACGGTTGCCATGATGTCGCTT
TGTAGGCTGCCGTCCATGATGATCTTCTGTTTGGTCACATGGACGATTAGGCCGCGCTCGCTCGCCGCTT
TGAGAATTTCCAAGGCGGCGAGGGCGGAACCGGCAATGCGCGTAATCTCCGGCGTCAGTAGCACGTCGCC
ACGCTCGGCCTTTTCGATGATTGCTCCGAGCTTGCGCTTGCGCCAGTCCTTTGCTCTGCTGGCAATTTCT
TCCTCGATCTGTAGCGGCGCGAAGCCTTTGGCGTTCGCGTATTCGAGCAAACCGTATTTTTGGTTTTCCG
GGTCTTGGCCGTCACGCGAAACCCGGAGATAGGCATAGTATTTTGGCATTTGCAGGGAAAACGTCAGATT
CGGTTAAACATGCCTCATTCTAGCGCAGATTAAATAGGAATTAAATACCCTGTTGCGGTATAGATAAAAC
GTTGGTTTGTTCTGCCCTATGAGCGTACAAAAAAGGCCGGGTGAGTGGCCCGGCCTTCGTTTAGGTGCTG
AATAGGATTGGTTCTGGTCTGCCTGCAGGCGAAAAGGTGAGAAAAGCCGGGCACTGCCCGGCTTTATTTT
TGCTGCTGCGCGTTCCAGGCCGCCCACACTCGTTTGACCTGGCTCGGGCTGCATCCGACCAGCTTGGCCG
TCTTGGCAATGCTCGATCCGCCGGAGCGAAGCGTGATGATGCGGTCGTGCATGCCGGCGTCACGTTTGCG
GCCGGTGTAGCGGCCGGCGGCCTTCGCCAACTGGACACCCTGACGTTGACGCTCGCGCCGATCCTCGTAG
TCGTCGCGGGCCATCTGCAAGGCGAGCTTCAAAAGCATGTCCTGGACGGATTCCAGAACGATTTTCGCCA
CTCCGTTCGCCTCGGCGGCCAGCTCCGACAGGTCCACCACGCCAGGCACGGCCAGCTTGGCCCCTTTGGC
CCGGATCGACGCAACCAGGCGCTCGGCCTCGGCCAACGGCAAGCGGCTGATGCGGTCGATCTTCTCCGCA
ACGACGACTTCACCAGGTTGCAGGTCCGCGATCATGCGCAGCAGCTCGGGCCGGTCGGCGCGTGCGCCGG
ACGCCTTCTCGCGGTAGATGCCGGCGACGTAGTACCCGGCGGCCCGCGTGGCCGCTACAAGGCTCTCCTG
GCGTTCAAGATTCTGCTCGTCCGTACTGGCGCGCAGGTAGATGCGGGCGACCTTCAACCTTCGTCCCTCC
GGTTGTTGCTCTCGCGTCGCCATTTCCACGGCTCGACGGCGTGCGGATCGGACCAGAGGCCGACGCGCTT
GCCTCGCGCCTCCTGTTCGAGCCGCAGCATTTCAGGGTCGGCCGCGCGGCCGTGGAAGCGATAGGCCCAC
GCCATGCCCTGGTGAACCATCGCGGCGTTGACGTTGCGCGGCTGCGGCGGCCGGCTGGCCAGCTCCATGT
TGACCCACACGGTGCCCAGCGTGCGGCCGTAACGGTCGGTGTCCTTCTCGTCGACCAGGACGTGCCGGCG
GAACACCATGCCGGCCAGCGCCTGGCGCGCACGTTCGCCGAAGGCTTGCCGCTTTTCCGGCGCGTCAATG
TCCACCAGGCGCACGCGCACCGGCTGCTTGTCTACCAGCACGTCGATGGTGTCGCCGTCGATGATGCGCA
CGACCTCGCCGCGCAGCTCGGCCCATGCCGGCGAGGCAACGACCAGGACGGCCAGCGCGGCAGCGGCGCG
CAGCATGGCGTAGCTTCGGCGCTTCATGCGTGGCCCCATTGCTGATGATCGGGGTACGCCAGGTGCAGCA
CTGCATCGAAATTGGCCTTGCAGTAGCCGTCCAGCGCCACCCGCGAGCCGAACGCCGGCGAAAGGTACTC
GACCAGGCCGGGCCGGTCGCGGACCTCGCGCCCCAGGACGTGGATGCGCCGGCCGCGTGTGCCGTCGGGT
CCAGGCACGAAGGCCAGCGCCTCGATGTTGAAGTCGATGGATAGAAGTTGTCGGTAGTGCTTGGCCGCCC
TCATCGCGTCCCCCTTGGTCAAATTGGGTATACCCATTTGGGCCTAGTCTAGCCGGCATGGCGCATTACA
GCAATACGCAATTTAAATGCGCCTAGCGCATTTTCCCGACCTTAATGCGCCTCGCGCTGTAGCCTCACGC
CCACACATGTGCTAATGTGGTTACGTGTATTTTATGGAGGTTATCCAATGAGCCGCCTGACAATCGACAT
GACGGACCAGCAGCACCAGAGCCTGAAAGCCCTGGCCGCCTTGCAGGGCAAGACCATTAAGCAATACGCC
CTCGAACGTCTGTTCCCCGGTGACGCTGATGCCGATCAGGCATGGCAGGAACTGAAAACCATGCTGGGGA
ACCGCATCAACGATGGGCTTGCCGGCAAGGTGTCCACCAAGAGCGTCGGCGAAATTCTTGATGAAGAACT
CAGCGGGGATCGCGCTTGACGGCCTACATCCTCACGGCTGAGGCCGAAGCCGATCTACGCGGCATCATCC
GCTACACGCGCCGGGAGTGGGGCGCGGCGCAGGTGCGCCGCTATATCGCTAAGCTGGAACAGGGCATAGC
CAGGCTTGCCGCCGGCGAAGGCCCGTTTAAGGACATGAGCGAACTCTTTCCCGCGCTGCGGATGGCCCGC
TGCGAACACCACTACGTTTTTTGCCTGCCGCGTGCGGGCGAACCCGCGTTGGTCGTGGCGATCCTGCATG
AGCGCATGGACCTCATGACGCGACTTGCCGACAGGCTCAAGGGCTGACCGCGTCAGACGCCCGTAGCAGC
CCGCTACGGGCTTTTTCATGCCCTGCCCGC
